Addgene plasmid #123716: MTK2_024
Purpose: Encodes crippled mouse pPGK1 as a Type 2 part to be used in the MTK system
Depositing lab: Hana El-Samad. Depositing organization: University of California, San Francisco (UCSF). Publication: A Toolkit for Rapid Modular Construction of Biological Circuits in Mammalian Cells. Fonseca JP, Bonny AR, Kumar GR, Ng AH, Town J, Wu QC, Aslankoohi E, Chen SY, Dods G, Harrigan P, Osimiri LC, Kistler AL, El-Samad H. ACS Synth Biol. 2019 Nov 15;8(11):2593-2606. doi: 10.1021/acssynbio.9b00322. Epub 2019 Nov 5. PubMed 31686495.
Backbone
  Vector backbone: MTK0_027
  Vector type: Mammalian Expression
Growth in bacteria
  Bacterial resistance: Chloramphenicol, 25 μg/mL
  Growth temperature: 37°C
  Growth strain: DH5alpha
  Copy number: Unknown
Gene/Insert
  Gene/Insert name: pPGK1c
  Species: M. musculus (mouse)
  Mutation: Crippled Kozac sequence
  Cloning method: Restriction Enzyme; 5′ cloning site BsmBI (destroyed during cloning); 3′ cloning site BsmBI (destroyed during cloning)
Terms and licenses: Academic/Nonprofit Terms; Industry Terms: Not Available to Industry
Depositor comments: Type 2 parts are promoters in the MTK Please visit https://www.biorxiv.org/content/10.1101/506188v2 for BioRxiv preprint
How to cite: MTK2_024 was a gift from Hana El-Samad (Addgene plasmid # 123716 ; http://n2t.net/addgene:123716 ; RRID:Addgene_123716)
