[The description below was written by a language model from this plasmid's Addgene catalogue record and pLannotate feature annotations shown in this document.]
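Description:
MTK2_024 is a small (about 2.2 kb) part plasmid from the Mammalian Toolkit (MTK), a hierarchical modular cloning system for building genetic circuits in mammalian cells. It is built on the MTK0_027 part-entry backbone and stores a single Type 2 part, the position the toolkit assigns to promoters. Although it is catalogued as a mammalian expression vector, the plasmid carries no coding sequence, polyadenylation signal or mammalian selection marker. It functions as a bacterial storage vector for a promoter module rather than as a complete expression construct. Propagation in E. coli relies on a high-copy ColE1/pUC-type origin, and selection is by chloramphenicol through the cat gene driven by its native promoter. A minimal lambda t0 terminator lies downstream of cat in the same orientation, between the resistance gene and the part.

The insert, pPGK1c, is the mouse phosphoglycerate kinase 1 promoter, annotated as a roughly 500 bp element. PGK is a constitutive housekeeping promoter that gives moderate expression across many mammalian cell types. This "crippled" version carries a weakened Kozak sequence, which would be expected to reduce translation initiation of whatever coding part is joined downstream, giving lower protein output than the standard PGK part. The record does not quantify this effect. The part was inserted using BsmBI sites that were destroyed during cloning, as is typical of Golden Gate part domestication. The feature table does not annotate the flanking sites or overhangs used to release the part in later assemblies. The plasmid is intended to be combined with other MTK part types to assemble transcriptional units for mammalian cells.
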