Features (pLannotate 1.2.2; 5 found; start..end, strand, type, name):
     14..513     +  promoter       PGK promoter: mouse phosphoglycerate kinase 1 promoter
    544..578     -  terminator     lambda t0 terminator: minimal transcription terminator from phage lambda (Scholtissek and Grosse, 1987)
    652..1308    -  CDS            cat: CAT_ECOLX - Experimental evidence at protein level: Swiss-Prot protein existence level 1. This enzyme is an effector of chloramphenicol resistance in bacteria. From Escherichia coli. This protein is used as a marker in many commonly used cloning vectors, such as pACYC184.
   1309..1406    -  promoter       cat promoter: promoter of the E. coli cat gene encoding chloramphenicol acetyltransferase
   1490..2078    +  rep_origin     ori: high-copy-number ColE1/pMB1/pBR322/pUC origin of replication
>Addgene plasmid #123716 | MTK2_024 | addgene full sequence | sequence record 248647 | Addgene NGS Result
TCGGTCTCAAACGGGGTAGGGGAGGCGCTTTTCCCAAGGCAGTCTGGAGCATGCGCTTTAGCAGCCCCGC
TGGGCACTTGGCGCTACACAAGTGGCCTCTGGCCTCGCACACATTCCACATCCACCGGTAGGCGCCAACC
GGCTCCGTTCTTTGGTGGCCCCTTCGCGCCACCTTCTACTCCTCCCCTAGTCAGGAAGTTCCCCCCCGCC
CCGCAGCTCGCGTCGTGCAGGACGTGACAAATGGAAGTAGCATGTCTCACTAGTCTCGTGCAGATGGACA
GCACCGCTGAGCAATGGAAGCGGGTAGGCCTTTGGGGCAGCGGCCAATAGCAGCTTTGCTCCTTCGCTTT
CTGGGCTCAGAGGCTGGGAAGGGGTGGGTCCGGGGGCGGGCTCAGGGGCGGGCTCAGGGGCGGGGCGGGC
GCCCGAAGGTCCTCCGGAGGCCCGGCATTCTGCACGCTTCAAAAGCGCACGTCTGCCGCGCTGTTCTCCT
CTTCCTCATCTCCGGGCCTTTCGGCCGCCGCAGATCTATGTGAGACCAGACCAATAAAAAACGCCCGGCG
GCAACCGAGCGTTCTGAACAAATCCAGATGGAGTTCTGAGGTCATTACTGGATCTATCAACAGGAGTCCA
AGCGAGCTCGATATCAAATTACGCCCCGCCCTGCCACTCATCGCAGTACTGTTGTAATTCATTAAGCATT
CTGCCGACATGGAAGCCATCACAAACGGCATGATGAACCTGAATCGCCAGCGGCATCAGCACCTTGTCGC
CTTGCGTATAATATTTGCCCATGGTGAAAACGGGGGCGAAGAAGTTGTCCATATTGGCCACGTTTAAATC
AAAACTGGTGAAACTCACCCAGGGATTGGCTGAAACGAAAAACATATTCTCAATAAACCCTTTAGGGAAA
TAGGCCAGGTTTTCACCGTAACACGCCACATCTTGCGAATATATGTGTAGAAACTGCCGGAAATCGTCGT
GGTATTCACTCCAGAGCGATGAAAACGTTTCAGTTTGCTCATGGAAAACGGTGTAACAAGGGTGAACACT
ATCCCATATCACCAGCTCACCGTCTTTCATTGCCATACGAAATTCCGGATGAGCATTCATCAGGCGGGCA
AGAATGTGAATAAAGGCCGGATAAAACTTGTGCTTATTTTTCTTTACGGTCTTTAAAAAGGCCGTAATAT
CCAGCTGAACGGTCTGGTTATAGGTACATTGAGCAACTGACTGAAATGCCTCAAAATGTTCTTTACGATG
CCATTGGGATATATCAACGGTGGTATATCCAGTGATTTTTTTCTCCATTTTAGCTTCCTTAGCTCCTGAA
AATCTCGATAACTCAAAAAATACGCCCGGTAGTGATCTTATTTCATTATGGTGAAAGTTGGAACCTCTTA
CGTGCCCGATCAATCATGACCAAAATCCCTTAACGTGAGTTTTCGTTCCACTGAGCGTCAGACCCCGTAG
AAAAGATCAAAGGATCTTCTTGAGATCCTTTTTTTCTGCGCGTAATCTGCTGCTTGCAAACAAAAAAACC
ACCGCTACCAGCGGTGGTTTGTTTGCCGGATCAAGAGCTACCAACTCTTTTTCCGAAGGTAACTGGCTTC
AGCAGAGCGCAGATACCAAATACTGTTCTTCTAGTGTAGCCGTAGTTAGGCCACCACTTCAAGAACTCTG
TAGCACCGCCTACATACCTCGCTCTGCTAATCCTGTTACCAGTGGCTGCTGCCAGTGGCGATAAGTCGTG
TCTTACCGGGTTGGACTCAAGACGATAGTTACCGGATAAGGCGCAGCGGTCGGGCTGAACGGGGGGTTCG
TGCACACAGCCCAGCTTGGAGCGAACGACCTACACCGAACTGAGATACCTACAGCGTGAGCTATGAGAAA
GCGCCACGCTTCCCGAAGGGAGAAAGGCGGACAGGTATCCGGTAAGCGGCAGGGTCGGAACAGGAGAGCG
CACGAGGGAGCTTCCAGGGGGAAACGCCTGGTATCTTTATAGTCCTGTCGGGTTTCGCCACCTCTGACTT
GAGCGTCGATTTTTGTGATGCTCGTCAGGGGGGCGGAGCCTATGGAAAAACGCCAGCAACGCGGCCTTTT
TACGGTTCCTGGCCTTTTGCTGGCCTTTTGCTCACATGTTCTTTCCTGCGTTATCCCCTGATTCTGTGGA
TAACCGTAG
